Addgene plasmid #1650: L4431
Purpose: (Empty Backbone)
Depositing lab: Andrew Fire. Depositing organization: Carnegie Institution for Science.
Backbone
  Vector backbone: Unknown
  Backbone size (bp): 5004
  Vector type: Worm Expression, RNAi
Growth in bacteria
  Bacterial resistance: Ampicillin, 100 μg/mL
  Growth temperature: 37°C
  Growth strain: DH5alpha
  Copy number: Unknown
Gene/Insert
  Gene/Insert name: None
  Tag / fusion protein: T7p, gfpN, gfpS65S, gfpC, unc2217896, unc223827, unc2218082, unc2218148, unc224616, gfpC, gfpS65S, gfpN, Tpol3'
  Cloning method: Restriction Enzyme
Terms and licenses: Academic/Nonprofit Terms; Industry Terms: Not Available to Industry
Depositor comments: See Fire Lab Vector Kit Documentation 1999. Fire Lab Miniprep Number pPD129.17, Ligation number L4431.
How to cite: L4431 was a gift from Andrew Fire (Addgene plasmid # 1650 ; http://n2t.net/addgene:1650 ; RRID:Addgene_1650)
