[The description below was written by a language model from this plasmid's Addgene catalogue record and pLannotate feature annotations shown in this document.]
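Description:
L4431 is a 5,004 bp plasmid from a C. elegans vector kit, catalogued as a worm expression/RNAi vector. The backbone is listed as unknown and the entry is labelled an empty backbone with no named insert, although both the annotated features and the segment list in the tag field show that it carries a defined cassette. It is maintained in E. coli through a ColE1/pUC-type origin and selected with ampicillin via the bla gene and its promoter. Small remnants of rop, the pBR322 bom region and lacI, together with a CAP site, lac promoter and lac operator, are leftovers of the cloning-vector lineage.

The cassette begins with a single T7 promoter and ends with a partial T7 terminator. Between them lie a forward-oriented GFP coding sequence, an approximately 850 bp fragment of the C. elegans muscle gene unc-22, and a second GFP coding sequence in the reverse orientation, each separated by short polylinker fragments. The catalogue's segment list mirrors this order, with GFP segments running N to C, then several unc-22 pieces, then GFP segments running C to N. Transcription by T7 RNA polymerase would therefore be expected to yield one RNA whose inverted GFP repeats can fold back into a double-stranded stem, with the unc-22 sequence forming the intervening loop. This hairpin design fits the RNAi classification, plausibly as a source of GFP-directed double-stranded RNA made in vitro or in bacteria expressing T7 polymerase. The record does not state the intended application explicitly and instead refers to the kit documentation. No worm promoter or 3' UTR is annotated, so expression appears to depend on T7 polymerase alone.
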