Features (pLannotate 1.2.2; 20 found; start..end, strand, type, name):
     18..34      -  misc_feature   MCS (fragment): pUC18/19 multiple cloning site
     44..62      +  promoter       T7 promoter: promoter for bacteriophage T7 RNA polymerase
     69..102     -  misc_feature   MCS (fragment): pUC18/19 multiple cloning site
    112..825     +  CDS            Q80R: Q80R is a fluorescent protein, derived from Aequorea victoria.
    827..857     -  misc_feature   MCS (fragment): pBluescript multiple cloning site
    854..900     -  misc_feature   MCS (fragment): pBluescript multiple cloning site
    859..1710    +  CDS            unc-22 (fragment): UNC22_CAEEL - Experimental evidence at protein level: Swiss-Prot protein existence level 1. Regulator of muscle contraction and relaxation. Senses mechanical strain that occurs during muscle activity by unfolding in clearly resolvable steps at differing forces (PubMed:18390597, PubMed:7190524). Plays a role in the organization of sarcomeres in body wall muscles (PubMed:25851606). From Caenorhabditis elegans.
   1667..1713    -  misc_feature   MCS (fragment): pBluescript multiple cloning site
   1722..2438    -  CDS            GFP: Aequoria victoria green fluorescent protein
   2447..2476    -  misc_feature   MCS (fragment): pBluescript multiple cloning site
   2488..2530    +  terminator     T7 terminator (fragment): transcription terminator for bacteriophage T7 RNA polymerase
   2549..2584    +  CDS            rop (fragment): Rop protein, which maintains plasmids at low copy number; rop
   2686..2785    +  misc_feature   bom (fragment): basis of mobility region from pBR322
   2883..2987    +  promoter       AmpR promoter: bla
   2988..3848    +  CDS            AmpR: β-lactamase; bla; confers resistance to ampicillin, carbenicillin, and related antibiotics
   4019..4607    +  rep_origin     ori: high-copy-number ColE1/pMB1/pBR322/pUC origin of replication
   4790..4882    +  CDS            lacI (fragment): lac repressor; lacI; The lac repressor binds to the lac operator to inhibit transcription in E. coli. This inhibition can be relieved by adding lactose or isopropyl-β-D-thiogalactopyranoside (IPTG).
   4895..4916    +  protein_bind   CAP binding site: CAP binding activates transcription in the presence of cAMP. E. coli catabolite activator protein
   4931..4961    +  promoter       lac promoter: promoter for the E. coli lac operon
   4969..4985    +  protein_bind   lac operator: The lac repressor binds to the lac operator to inhibit transcription in E. coli. This inhibition can be relieved by adding lactose or isopropyl-β-D-thiogalactopyranoside (IPTG). lac repressor encoded by lacI
>Addgene plasmid #1650 | L4431 | depositor full sequence | sequence record 260 | Author sequence
ATGACCATGATTACGCCAAGCTTGCATGCCTGCAAGCTAGCCCTAATACGACTCACTATAGGGCGAAACT
GCAGGTCGACTCTAGAGGATCCCCGGGTACCGGTAGAAAAAATGAGTAAAGGAGAAGAACTTTTCACTGG
AGTTGTCCCAATTCTTGTTGAATTAGATGGTGATGTTAATGGGCACAAATTTTCTGTCAGTGGAGAGGGT
GAAGGTGATGCAACATACGGAAAACTTACCCTTAAATTTATTTGCACTACTGGAAAACTACCTGTTCCAT
GGCCAACACTTGTCACTACTTTCTCTTATGGTGTTCAATGCTTTTCAAGATACCCAGATCATATGAAACG
GCATGACTTTTTCAAGAGTGCCATGCCCGAAGGTTATGTACAGGAAAGAACTATATTTTTCAAAGATGAC
GGGAACTACAAGACACGTGCTGAAGTCAAGTTTGAAGGTGATACCCTTGTTAATAGAATCGAGTTAAAAG
GTATTGATTTTAAAGAAGATGGAAACATTCTTGGACACAAATTGGAATACAACTATAACTCACACAATGT
ATACATCATGGCAGACAAACAAAAGAATGGAATCAAAGTTAACTTCAAAATTAGACACAACATTGAAGAT
GGAAGCGTTCAACTAGCAGACCATTATCAACAAAATACTCCAATTGGCGATGGCCCTGTCCTTTTACCAG
ACAACCATTACCTGTCCACACAATCTGCCCTTTCGAAAGATCCCAACGAAAAGAGAGACCACATGGTCCT
TCTTGAGTTTGTAACAGCTGCTGGGATTACACATGGCATGGATGAACTATACAAATGCCCGGGGGATCCA
CTAGTTCTAGAGCGGCCCCCCCTCGAGGTCGACGGTATCGATAAGCTTGATATCGAATTCGGAAGATGGG
TTCCATGCGCCAAAGTTAAGGATACGAAGGCTCATATTGATGGTCTCAAGAAGGGACAAACATATCAGTT
CCGTGTCAAGGCTGTCAATAAGGAAGGAGCTTCTGATGCATTGTCTACTGATAAGGACACCAAAGCCAAG
AATCCATATGATGAGCCAGGAAAAACCGGAACTCCGGATGTTGTCGACTGGGATGCTGATCGTGTCTCAC
TTGAATGGGAACCACCAAAGTCTGACGGAGGAGCTCCAATCACTCAATACGTCATTGAGAAGAAGGGCAA
ACATGGAAGAGACTGGCAAGAATGCGGAAAGGTTTCTGGAGATCAAACCAATGCTGAGATTCTTGGACTC
AAGGAGGGAGAAGAGTACCAGTTCCGTGTGAAGGCTGTTAACAAGGCCGGACCGGGAGAGGCTTCAGACC
CAAGCCGAAAGGTTGTTGCAAAGCCAAGAAACTTGAAGCCATGGATTGATCGTGAAGCAATGAAGACGAT
CACTATCAAGGTAGGAAACGATGTGGAATTCGATGTTCCAGTACGCGGAGAACCACCACCGAAGAAGGAA
TGGATCTTCAATGAGAAACCAGTCGATGATCAAAAGATCAGGATTGAAAGCGAAGACTACAAGACCCGAT
TTGTGCTCCGTGGAGCAACTCGCAAGCATGCTGGTTTGTACACTCTTACTGCTACCAACGCTTCTGGAAG
CGACAAACATTCCGTTGAGGTCATTGTGCTCGGGGGGGATCCACTAGTTCTAGAGCGGCCCCCCCTCGAG
GTCGACGGTATCGATAAGCTTGATATCGAATTCTACGAATGCTATTTGTATAGTTCATCCATGCCATGTG
TAATCCCAGCAGCTGTTACAAACTCAAGAAGGACCATGTGGTCTCTCTTTTCGTTGGGATCTTTCGAAAG
GGCAGATTGTGTGGACAGGTAATGGTTGTCTGGTAAAAGGACAGGGCCATCGCCAATTGGAGTATTTTGT
TGATAATGGTCTGCTAGTTGAACGCTTCCATCTTCAATGTTGTGTCTAATTTTGAAGTTAACTTTGATTC
CATTCTTTTGTTTGTCTGCCATGATGTATACATTGTGTGAGTTATAGTTGTATTCCAATTTGTGTCCAAG
AATGTTTCCATCTTCTTTAAAATCAATACCTTTTAACTCGATTCTATTAACAAGGGTATCACCTTCAAAC
TTGACTTCAGCACGTGTCTTGTAGTTCCCGTCATCTTTGAAAAATATAGTTCTTTCCTGTACATAACCTT
CGGGCATGGCACTCTTGAAAAAGTCATGCCGTTTCATATGATCTGGGTATCTTGAAAAGCATTGAACACC
ATAAGAGAAAGTAGTGACAAGTGTTGGCCATGGAACAGGTAGTTTTCCAGTAGTGCAAATAAATTTAAGG
GTAAGTTTTCCGTATGTTGCATCACCTTCACCCTCTCCACTGACAGAAAATTTGTGCCCATTAACATCAC
CATCTAATTCAACAAGAATTGGGACAACTCCAGTGAAAAGTTCTTCTCCTTTACTCATTTTTTCTACCGG
GGGATCCACTAGTTCTAGAGCGGCCGTACGGGCCGATCATAACCCCTTGGGGCCTCTAAACGGGTCTTGA
GGGGTTTTTTTTAATTGGGCCCTTTCGTCTCGCGCGTTTCGGTGATGACGGTGAAAACCTCTGACACATG
CAGCTCCCGGAGACGGTCACAGCTTGTCTGTAAGCGGATGCCGGGAGCAGACAAGCCCGTCAGGGCGCGT
CAGCGGGTGTTGGCGGGTGTCGGGGCTGGCTTAACTATGCGGCATCAGAGCAGATTGTACTGAGAGTGCA
CCATATGCGGTGTGAAATACCGCACAGATGCGTAAGGAGAAAATACCGCATCAGGCGGCCTTAAGGGCCT
CGTGATACGCCTATTTTTATAGGTTAATGTCATGATAATAATGGTTTCTTAGACGTCAGGTGGCACTTTT
CGGGGAAATGTGCGCGGAACCCCTATTTGTTTATTTTTCTAAATACATTCAAATATGTATCCGCTCATGA
GACAATAACCCTGATAAATGCTTCAATAATATTGAAAAAGGAAGAGTATGAGTATTCAACATTTCCGTGT
CGCCCTTATTCCCTTTTTTGCGGCATTTTGCCTTCCTGTTTTTGCTCACCCAGAAACGCTGGTGAAAGTA
AAAGATGCTGAAGATCAGTTGGGTGCACGAGTGGGTTACATCGAACTGGATCTCAACAGCGGTAAGATCC
TTGAGAGTTTTCGCCCCGAAGAACGTTTTCCAATGATGAGCACTTTTAAAGTTCTGCTATGTGGCGCGGT
ATTATCCCGTATTGACGCCGGGCAAGAGCAACTCGGTCGCCGCATACACTATTCTCAGAATGACTTGGTT
GAGTACTCACCAGTCACAGAAAAGCATCTTACGGATGGCATGACAGTAAGAGAATTATGCAGTGCTGCCA
TAACCATGAGTGATAACACTGCGGCCAACTTACTTCTGACAACGATCGGAGGACCGAAGGAGCTAACCGC
TTTTTTGCACAACATGGGGGATCATGTAACTCGCCTTGATCGTTGGGAACCGGAGCTGAATGAAGCCATA
CCAAACGACGAGCGTGACACCACGATGCCTGTAGCAATGGCAACAACGTTGCGCAAACTATTAACTGGCG
AACTACTTACTCTAGCTTCCCGGCAACAATTAATAGACTGGATGGAGGCGGATAAAGTTGCAGGACCACT
TCTGCGCTCGGCCCTTCCGGCTGGCTGGTTTATTGCTGATAAATCTGGAGCCGGTGAGCGTGGGTCTCGC
GGTATCATTGCAGCACTGGGGCCAGATGGTAAGCCCTCCCGTATCGTAGTTATCTACACGACGGGGAGTC
AGGCAACTATGGATGAACGAAATAGACAGATCGCTGAGATAGGTGCCTCACTGATTAAGCATTGGTAACT
GTCAGACCAAGTTTACTCATATATACTTTAGATTGATTTAAAACTTCATTTTTAATTTAAAAGGATCTAG
GTGAAGATCCTTTTTGATAATCTCATGACCAAAATCCCTTAACGTGAGTTTTCGTTCCACTGAGCGTCAG
ACCCCGTAGAAAAGATCAAAGGATCTTCTTGAGATCCTTTTTTTCTGCGCGTAATCTGCTGCTTGCAAAC
AAAAAAACCACCGCTACCAGCGGTGGTTTGTTTGCCGGATCAAGAGCTACCAACTCTTTTTCCGAAGGTA
ACTGGCTTCAGCAGAGCGCAGATACCAAATACTGTCCTTCTAGTGTAGCCGTAGTTAGGCCACCACTTCA
AGAACTCTGTAGCACCGCCTACATACCTCGCTCTGCTAATCCTGTTACCAGTGGCTGCTGCCAGTGGCGA
TAAGTCGTGTCTTACCGGGTTGGACTCAAGACGATAGTTACCGGATAAGGCGCAGCGGTCGGGCTGAACG
GGGGGTTCGTGCACACAGCCCAGCTTGGAGCGAACGACCTACACCGAACTGAGATACCTACAGCGTGAGC
ATTGAGAAAGCGCCACGCTTCCCGAAGGGAGAAAGGCGGACAGGTATCCGGTAAGCGGCAGGGTCGGAAC
AGGAGAGCGCACGAGGGAGCTTCCAGGGGGAAACGCCTGGTATCTTTATAGTCCTGTCGGGTTTCGCCAC
CTCTGACTTGAGCGTCGATTTTTGTGATGCTCGTCAGGGGGGCGGAGCCTATGGAAAAACGCCAGCAACG
CGGCCTTTTTACGGTTCCTGGCCTTTTGCTGGCCTTTTGCTCACATGTTCTTTCCTGCGTTATCCCCTGA
TTCTGTGGATAACCGTATTACCGCCTTTGAGTGAGCTGATACCGCTCGCCGCAGCCGAACGACCGAGCGC
AGCGAGTCAGTGAGCGAGGAAGCGGAAGAGCGCCCAATACGCAAACCGCCTCTCCCCGCGCGTTGGCCGA
TTCATTAATGCAGCTGGCACGACAGGTTTCCCGACTGGAAAGCGGGCAGTGAGCGCAACGCAATTAATGT
GAGTTAGCTCACTCATTAGGCACCCCAGGCTTTACACTTTATGCTTCCGGCTCGTATGTTGTGTGGAATT
GTGAGCGGATAACAATTTCACACAGGAAACAGCT
