>Addgene plasmid #1650 | L4431 | addgene partial sequence | sequence record 16783 | 1650_m13reverse
GCNGNCTGCAGCTAGCCCCTAATACGACTCACTATAGGGCGAAACTGCAGGTCGACTCTAGAGGACCCCN
GGGTACCGGTAGAAAAAATGAGTAAAGGAGAAGAACTTCCTCACTGGNGTTGTCCCAATTCTTGTTGAAT
TACATGGTGATGTTNATGGGCNCNAATTTTCTGTCAGTGGAGAGGGTGAAGGTGANGCANCATACGGAAA
ACTTACCCTTAAATTTATTTGCACTACTGGAAAACTACCTGTTCCATGGCCNNCACTTGNCANTACTTTC
TCTTATGGTGTTCAATGNTTTTCACGATANNNNGATNNNATGANACNGCNTGACTTTTTNAAGANTGCCA
TGCCCGANGGTTATGTACNGGAAAGAACTATATTTTTCAAAGATGANGGNAACTACANNACANNTGCTGA
AGGNANGTNTGNNGGTGATACNNTTGTTAANAGAATCGANTTATNANGNATTGNTTNTAAGNAANATGGA
ANCNNTCTNGGACGCAANTTGCANTACNNCTATNNCTCNCNCANTGTATNCGCTTGNCGCNNAAAGNNAN
ANAATGGAATCNTAGTNAACTTCTAAATTACACACNANNTTGAANATGGATCNGTNCNNCTAGCANACCA
TNATCTACANAATACTCCANCTGGNGATGGTCCCTGTCCTTTNANNNCACAANCATTTANCTGTCNNCAN
CNNCTGNCCTTTCTTAAGATTTCANGTTNTATNGANAGACCNNNTNGGNNTTTCNTGAGTTTGGNAACNC
CTGCNGGGNNTTNGNCATTGGAANTGGNTGNANTATTAGANANGNCCAGGGNTANANANTANTTNTAATA
NNTGGGNCCNNACNCCTNNGGNAAACCGCGNNTNTGAANANCCTGNCTNTNTAAGTTCCNNCNGATGGNT
TTCAATNCGGGCNNANCCTTNCCGNTNNGNACNGNTGGANNTTNGCNGGGNCNNCTTTAANGGNNCANGN
CATANNNACTNGNNTTNTCCAAGNTTNGCNAANNNNNAGGGNAGTTNCNNATGTNNTTGNCNNATGGTNN
CGTNACNTATACTTNAGAANCCCTTTTAAANNCCAGGNAANTGCTGNCACNTNCNGNTNGTTTTGNATTG
GGTAANTTNTTCTNCNCCCCAACTGGNAGGAANACCNCCNCAANCCGNNCNTGCACTTCNANCCNGTNAT
TNTTCCTTTTNTANAAAAGCCTNNCTGNTCNAAAANTNGCTNNAAANGNNNAACNTTTCNTCGNNTNCCA
TCCGNTNGNAGNGTGNGGANNNNCCNGGGNNNGAANAAANNTTNTTTNNTAAANNACNAAANANGCGCGT
GANTTCTANGTCTCNTANCCCNNAAAANTNNTTTTNAANNNNAATTNTCNTCCGGNATTACTCCGNTCGG
AGNNANAAANTNANNGGNCCACNNATNNTANATATNTANTTNNNCGNNNACCTCNTAATTATGNTTTTG
